>Addgene plasmid #64147 | pCold-TF-hRubicon | addgene partial sequence | sequence record 109862 | pCold-Fwd 5'-ACGCCATATCGCCGAAAGG-3'
AAGTGCATCATCATCATCATCACATGCAAGTTTCAGTTGAAACCACTCAAGGCCTTGGCCGCCGTGTAAC
GATTACTATCGCTGCTGACAGCATCGAGACCGCTGTTAAAAGCGAGCTGGTCAACGTTGCGAAAAAAGTA
CGTATTGACGGCTTCCGCAAGGGCAAAGTGCCAATGAATATCGTTGCTCAGCGTTATGGCGCGTCTGTAC
GCCAGGACGTTCTGGGTGACCTGATGAGCCGTAACTTCATTGACGCCATCATTAAAGAAAAAATCAATCC
GGCTGGCGCACCGACTTATGTTCCGGGCGAATACAAGCTGGGTGAAGACTTCACTTACTCTGTAGAGTTT
GAAGTTTATCCGGAAGTTGAACTGCAAGGTCTGGAAGCGATCGAAGTTGAAAAACCGATCGTTGAAGTGA
CCGACGCTGACGTTGACGGCATGCTGGATACTCTGCGTAAACAGCAGGCGACCTGGAAAGAAAAAGACGG
CGCTGTTGAAGCAGAAGACCGCGTGACCATCGACTTCACCGGTTCTGTAGACGGCGAAGAGTTCGAAGGC
GGTAAAGCGTCTGATTTCGTACTGGCGATGGGCCAGGGTCGTATGATCCCGGGCTTTGAAGACGGTATCA
AAGGCCACAAAGCTGGCGAAGAGTTCACCATCGACGTGACCTTCCCGGAAGAATACCACGCAGAAAACCT
GAAAGGTAAAGCAGCGAAATTCGCTATCAACCTGAAGAAAGTTGAAGAGCGTGAACTGCCGGAACTGACC
GCAGAGTTCATCAAACGTTTCGGCGTTGAAGATGGTTCCGTAGAAGGTCTGCGCGCTGAAGTGCGTAAAA
ACATGGAGCGCGAGCTGAAGAGCGCCATCCGTAACCGCGTTAAGTCTCAGGCGATCGAAGGTCTGGTAA
