>Addgene plasmid #64147 | pCold-TF-hRubicon | addgene partial sequence | sequence record 109876 | pCold-R 5'-CCAAATGGCAGGGATCTTAG-3'
CTATCTAGACTGCAGGTCGACTCAGGTGGCCTCCAGGACGGCGGCTTCCAGGGCCAGCGCTTCCGCGGGC
TCCTCCTCGTAGTCTGACAGGTAAGACTCCAGGCTCTGCCTGGCCAGTGCCTCCCGCCGGGCCTGCAGCC
GCTCGCAGCGCGGACAGCTTCCAGACTTGAAGCAGGCTTTATGGTAACACGCTTTACACTCTTCACAGGT
CCGGCACTTATGGAGCTCAAAGGGAAAGATGATGTCATCCTCATTCTGACAGAACTCACAGATGAAGCCT
TTGGCTTGGCAGAGCATGCATCTCTCCACATGGGTAGCCCCTGCCCTGGTGAGCTCAGCAAGCCGGGGCC
CCAGCTCCCCCTTCCTGGTCGCAGTCAGGTCATTCAGTGAGTACAGGTGGAGGTCCTCTGTCAGGTGGCC
TGGGACTGTGTCAAAGGAATCCAGAAGCTCCTTGGCCAGTCGGCAAGTCTTGAACATGTTCTTCATGTGA
CACAGCTGGACCCGCAGCAGCCGGACTTGATTGAGCAGCTTGACCTTCCTATAGAGGGCACTGTTTATGT
CCTGCACGTTGAAGAGAGGATCATTCCAGATCTTAATGAGCAGGTCCTTGGAGAAGTTGCTGACGTAGTA
CTTGCTGAAGTCCCACTTGCGCAGAACCCGGCTGGGGATGGCCATCTGGGCATTCTCGTGGCAGCACTGG
CAGAAGTACTTGCCCAGGTACTCACAGTACCGCAGTCGCTTGATGTAATCAGGGTCAGTCCGGATGCCAC
ATCCTGCACAGCGGTAATTCTGCTTGGCCACGGCAATTTTCCTCGTTGGGGCTGGATGAACATTAAAAAT
TATCTGAGGCCGGGGCGGGGCCCACTCCAAGTTGCCACGAACACGAATCCGCAGCTTGTAGATGTCAGCG
TGCTGCC
