[The description below was written by a language model from this plasmid's Addgene catalogue record.]
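Description:
pCold-TF-hRubicon is a bacterial expression plasmid built on the commercial pCold TF backbone (5769 bp without insert) and designed for producing recombinant human Rubicon protein in E. coli. It is selected with ampicillin. The record lists copy number as unknown and does not name the origin of replication, and no feature table is provided, so the exact layout of regulatory elements and the insert boundaries are not documented here.

The insert is human RUBCN, also known as KIAA0226 or Run domain Beclin-1 interacting and cysteine-rich containing protein. Two elements are fused to its N terminus: a 6xHis tag and Trigger Factor (TF). Trigger Factor is an E. coli ribosome-associated chaperone that, when used as a fusion partner, tends to improve the solubility and folding of difficult eukaryotic proteins, while the His tag allows purification by immobilised metal affinity chromatography. The promoter is not stated in the record. As general background, pCold-series vectors use the cold-shock cspA promoter, so that expression is induced at low temperature, which further favours soluble product. The record does not give the insert size or say whether the full-length coding sequence or a fragment is present.

The stated purpose is protein expression in E. coli. The associated publication concerns Rubicon and PLEKHM1 as negative regulators of the endocytic and autophagic pathway through a Rab7-binding domain, which suggests that the purified fusion protein was intended for biochemical work such as in vitro binding studies. The record does not state the specific application.
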