Addgene plasmid #64147: pCold-TF-hRubicon
Purpose: For protein expression in E. coli
Depositing lab: Tamotsu Yoshimori. Depositing organization: The University of Osaka. Publication: Rubicon and PLEKHM1 negatively regulate the endocytic/autophagic pathway via a novel Rab7-binding domain. Tabata K, Matsunaga K, Sakane A, Sasaki T, Noda T, Yoshimori T. Mol Biol Cell. 2010 Dec;21(23):4162-72. doi: 10.1091/mbc.E10-06-0495. Epub 2010 Oct 13. PubMed 20943950.
Backbone
  Vector backbone: pCold TF
  Backbone manufacturer: Takara-Clontech
  Backbone size w/o insert (bp): 5769
  Vector type: Bacterial Expression
Growth in bacteria
  Bacterial resistance: Ampicillin, 100 μg/mL
  Growth temperature: 37°C
  Growth strain: DH5alpha
  Copy number: Unknown
Gene/Insert
  Gene/Insert name: Rubicon (alt names: Run domain Beclin-1 interacting and cysteine-rich containing protein; KIAA0226)
  Species: H. sapiens (human)
  Entrez Gene: RUBCN (a.k.a. KIAA0226, RUBICON, SCAR15)
  Tag / fusion protein: 6xHis-tag (N terminal on insert); Trigger Factor (TF) (N terminal on insert)
Terms and licenses: Academic/Nonprofit Terms; Industry Terms: Not Available to Industry
How to cite: pCold-TF-hRubicon was a gift from Tamotsu Yoshimori (Addgene plasmid # 64147 ; http://n2t.net/addgene:64147 ; RRID:Addgene_64147)
